>Addgene plasmid #61633 | pCDNAIIIB rac1 QL | addgene partial sequence | sequence record 102927 | CMV-F 5'-CGCAAATGGGCGGTAGGCGTG-3'
CTATATAAGCAGAGCTCTCTGGCTAACTAGAGAACCCACTGCTTACTGGCTTATCGAAATTAATACGACT
CACTATAGGGAGACCCAAGCTTGGTACCGAGCTCGGATCCGCCACCATGCAGGCCATCAAGTGTGTGGTG
GTGGGAGACGGAGCTGTAGGTAAAACTTGCCTACTGATCAGTTACACAACCAATGCATTTCCTGGAGAAT
ATATCCCTACTGTCTTTGACAATTATTCTGCCAATGTTATGGTAGATGGAAAACCGGTGAATCTGGGCTT
ATGGGATACAGCTGGACTCGAGGATTATGACAGATTACGCCCCCTATCCTATCCGCAAACAGATGTGTTC
TTAATTTGCTTTTCCCTTGTGAGTCCTGCATCATTTGAAAATGTCCGTGCAAAGTGGTATCCTGAGGTGC
GGCACCACTGTCCCAACACTCCCATCATCCTAGTGGGAACTAAACTTGATCTTAGGGATGATAAAGACAC
GATCGAGAAACTGAAGGAGAAGAAGCTGACTCCCATCACCTATCCGCAGGGTCTAGCCATGGCTAAGGAG
ATTGGTGCTGTAAAATACCTGGAGTGCTCGGCGCTCACACAGCGAGGCCTCAAGACAGTGTTTGACGAAG
CGATCCGAGCAGTCCTCTGCCCGCCTCCCGTGAAGAAGAGGAAGAGAAAATGCCTGCTGTTGTAAGAATT
CCCGGGTCGACTCGAGCGGCCGCTCGAGCATGCATCTAGAGGGCCCTATTCTATAGTGTCACCTAAATGC
TAGAGCTCGCTGATCAGCCTCGACTGTGCCTTCTAGTTGCCAGCCATCTGTTGTTTGCCCCTCCCCCGTG
CCTTCCTTGACCCTGGAAGGTGCCACTCCCACTGTCCTTTCCTAATAAAATGAGGAAATTGCATCGCATT
GTCTGAGTAGGTGTCATTCTATTCTGGGGGGTGGGGTGGGGCAGGACAGCAAGGGGGAGGATTGGGAAGA
CAATAGCAGGCATGCTGGGGATGCGGTGGGCTCTATGGCTTCTGAGGCGGAAAGAACCAGCTGGGGCTCT
AGGGGGTAT
