>Addgene plasmid #61633 | pCDNAIIIB rac1 QL | addgene partial sequence | sequence record 102928 | BGH-rev 5'-TAGAAGGCACAGTCGAGG-3'
CATTTAGGTGACACTATAGAATAGGGCCCTCTAGATGCATGCTCGAGCGGCCGCTCGAGTCGACCCGGGA
ATTCTTACAACAGCAGGCATTTTCTCTTCCTCTTCTTCACGGGAGGCGGGCAGAGGACTGCTCGGATCGC
TTCGTCAAACACTGTCTTGAGGCCTCGCTGTGTGAGCGCCGAGCACTCCAGGTATTTTACAGCACCAATC
TCCTTAGCCATGGCTAGACCCTGCGGATAGGTGATGGGAGTCAGCTTCTTCTCCTTCAGTTTCTCGATCG
TGTCTTTATCATCCCTAAGATCAAGTTTAGTTCCCACTAGGATGATGGGAGTGTTGGGACAGTGGTGCCG
CACCTCAGGATACCACTTTGCACGGACATTTTCAAATGATGCAGGACTCACAAGGGAAAAGCAAATTAAG
AACACATCTGTTTGCGGATAGGATAGGGGGCGTAATCTGTCATAATCCTCGAGTCCAGCTGTATCCCATA
AGCCCAGATTCACCGGTTTTCCATCTACCATAACATTGGCAGAATAATTGTCAAAGACAGTAGGGATATA
TTCTCCAGGAAATGCATTGGTTGTGTAACTGATCAGTAGGCAAGTTTTACCTACAGCTCCGTCTCCCACC
ACCACACACTTGATGGCCTGCATGGTGGCGGATCCGAGCTCGGTACCAAGCTTGGGTCTCCCTATAGTGA
GTCGTATTAATTTCGATAAGCCAGTAAGCAGTGGGTTCTCTAGTTAGCCAGAGAGCTCTGCTTATATAGA
CCTCCCACCGTACACGCCTACCGCCCATTTGCGTCAATGGGGCGGAGTTGTTACGACATTTTGGAAAGTC
CCGTTGATTTTGGTGCCAAAACAAACTCCCATTGACGTCAATGGGGTGGAGACTTGGAAATCCCCGTGAG
TCAAACCGCTATCCACGCCCATTGATGTACTGCCAAAACCGCATCACCATGGTAATAGCGATGACTAATA
CGTAGATGTACTGCCAAGTAGGAAAGTCCCATAAGGTCATGTACTGGGCATAATGCCAGGCGGGCCATTT
ACCGTCATTGACGTCAATAGGGGGCGTACTTGGCATATGA
