[The description below was written by a language model from this plasmid's Addgene catalogue record.]
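Description:
pCDNAIIIB rac1 QL is a mammalian expression plasmid built on a pcDNA3 backbone and designed to produce a constitutively active form of the human small GTPase Rac1 in transfected cells. It is maintained in E. coli as a high-copy plasmid under ampicillin selection. The record lists no feature table, so other backbone elements, such as any mammalian selection marker or the exact polyadenylation signal, are not documented here. The use of a BGH reverse sequencing primer is consistent with the bovine growth hormone terminator region normally found downstream of the pcDNA3 cloning site.

The insert is an approximately 600 bp human RAC1 coding sequence cloned between BamHI and NotI sites, both of which remain intact, and placed under the CMV promoter for strong constitutive transcription in mammalian cells. It carries the Q61L substitution. This glutamine lies in the catalytic region of Ras-family GTPases, and replacing it impairs GTP hydrolysis. The protein therefore stays locked in its GTP-bound, signalling-competent state regardless of upstream input. No epitope tag or reporter is recorded for the construct.

Such a plasmid is typically used in transient or stable transfection experiments to activate Rac1-dependent pathways and examine the downstream consequences. The associated publication concerns regulation of the JNK/SAPK kinase cascade by Rac1 and Cdc42, which indicates that the construct was used to test whether activated Rac1 is enough to drive that pathway. It would usually be compared with wild-type or other mutant GTPase constructs.
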