Addgene plasmid #61633: pCDNAIIIB rac1 QL
Purpose: mammalian expression of rac1 constitutively active mutant
Depositing lab: JS Gutkind. Depositing organization: National Institute of Dental and Craniofacial Research (NIDCR). Publication: The small GTP-binding proteins Rac1 and Cdc42 regulate the activity of the JNK/SAPK signaling pathway. Coso OA, Chiariello M, Yu JC, Teramoto H, Crespo P, Xu N, Miki T, Gutkind JS. Cell. 1995 Jun 30;81(7):1137-46. S0092-8674(05)80018-2 PubMed 7600581.
Backbone
  Vector backbone: pcDNA3
  Vector type: Mammalian Expression
Growth in bacteria
  Bacterial resistance: Ampicillin, 100 μg/mL
  Growth temperature: 37°C
  Growth strain: DH5alpha
  Copy number: High Copy
Gene/Insert
  Gene/Insert name: Rac1 (alt name: ras-related C3 botulinum toxin substrate 1 (rho family, small GTP binding protein Rac1))
  Species: H. sapiens (human)
  Insert size (bp): 600
  Mutation: Q61L, constitutively active
  Entrez Gene: RAC1 (a.k.a. MIG5, MRD48, Rac-1, TC-25, p21-Rac1)
  Promoter: CMV
  Cloning method: Restriction Enzyme; 5′ cloning site BamHI (not destroyed); 3′ cloning site NotI (not destroyed)
  Sequencing primers: 5′ CMV-F; 3′ BGH-rev
Terms and licenses: Academic/Nonprofit Terms; Industry Terms: Not Available to Industry
How to cite: pCDNAIIIB rac1 QL was a gift from JS Gutkind (Addgene plasmid # 61633 ; http://n2t.net/addgene:61633 ; RRID:Addgene_61633)
